Addgene plasmid #205143: pYPQ-Un1Cas12f1
Purpose: Un1Cas12f1 Gateway entry plasmid
Depositing lab: Yiping Qi. Depositing organization: University of Maryland, College Park. Publication: Genome editing in rice and tomato with a small Un1Cas12f1 nuclease. Tang X, Eid A, Zhang R, Cheng Y, Liu A, Chen Y, Chen P, Zhang Y, Qi Y. Plant Genome. 2024 May 28:e20465. doi: 10.1002/tpg2.20465. PubMed 38807445.
Backbone
  Vector backbone: pYPQ167
  Total vector size (bp): 4842
  Vector type: CRISPR
Growth in bacteria
  Bacterial resistance: Spectinomycin, 50 μg/mL
  Growth temperature: 37°C
  Growth strain: DH5alpha
  Copy number: High Copy
Gene/Insert
  Gene/Insert name: Un1Cas12f1
  Tag / fusion protein: NLS (C terminal on insert); NLS (N terminal on insert)
Terms and licenses: Academic/Nonprofit Terms; Industry Terms: Not Available to Industry
How to cite: pYPQ-Un1Cas12f1 was a gift from Yiping Qi (Addgene plasmid # 205143 ; http://n2t.net/addgene:205143 ; RRID:Addgene_205143)
