[The description below was written by a language model from this plasmid's Addgene catalogue record and pLannotate feature annotations shown in this document.]
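Description:
pYPQ-Un1Cas12f1 is a Gateway entry plasmid of the CRISPR vector class, built on the pYPQ167 backbone and about 4.8 kb in size. It is maintained in E. coli through a high-copy ColE1/pUC-type origin and selected with spectinomycin via the aadA (SmR) aminoglycoside adenylyltransferase gene. This gene sits downstream of fragments of a class 1 integron Pc promoter and a truncated gentamicin acetyltransferase remnant. Short lacI and lacZα fragments, rrnB T1 and T2 terminators upstream of the cloning region, and a T7 promoter downstream of it are backbone features typical of entry vectors. The rrnB terminators insulate the insert from read-through transcription in bacteria.

The payload is the coding sequence for Un1Cas12f1, a compact Cas12f-family RNA-guided nuclease, carrying nuclear localization signals at both the N and C termini. The annotation software did not label the nuclease itself, but the unannotated stretch between attL1 and the NOS terminator is where it would be expected to lie. The nopaline synthase terminator and poly(A) signal that follows supplies 3' end processing in plant cells. No promoter for the nuclease is annotated within the cassette, which suggests that one is supplied by the destination vector.

The cassette is bounded by attL1 and attR5, a site pairing used in multisite Gateway LR reactions. This would allow the nuclease module to be combined with a second entry clone, such as a guide RNA expression module, in a destination vector. The record does not name those partner plasmids. The associated publication used this nuclease for genome editing in rice and tomato.
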