Features (pLannotate 1.2.2; 12 found; start..end, strand, type, name):
     96..119     +  promoter       Pc promoter (fragment): intI1 (promoter lies within the coding sequence); class 1 integron promoter
    295..351     +  CDS            GmR (fragment): gentamycin acetyltransferase; aacC1; confers resistance to gentamycin
    358..1149    +  CDS            SmR: aminoglycoside adenylyltransferase (Murphy, 1985); aadA; confers resistance to spectinomycin and streptomycin
   1242..1830    +  rep_origin     ori: high-copy-number ColE1/pMB1/pBR322/pUC origin of replication
   2013..2105    +  CDS            lacI (fragment): lac repressor; lacI; The lac repressor binds to the lac operator to inhibit transcription in E. coli. This inhibition can be relieved by adding lactose or isopropyl-β-D-thiogalactopyranoside (IPTG).
   2160..2187    -  terminator     rrnB T2 terminator: transcription terminator T2 from the E. coli rrnB gene
   2319..2362    +  terminator     rrnB T1 terminator: Escherichia coli rrnB; transcription terminator T1 from the E. coli rrnB gene
   2409..2445    -  CDS            lacZα (fragment): LacZα fragment of β-galactosidase; lacZ fragment
   2461..2560    +  protein_bind   attL1: mutant version of attL; recombination site for the Gateway® LR reaction LR Clonase™
   4295..4547    +  terminator     NOS terminator: nopaline synthase terminator and poly(A) signal
   4592..4715    +  protein_bind   attR5: mutant version of attR; recombination site for the Gateway® LR reaction LR Clonase™
   4733..4751    -  promoter       T7 promoter: promoter for bacteriophage T7 RNA polymerase
>Addgene plasmid #205143 | pYPQ-Un1Cas12f1 | addgene full sequence | sequence record 413153 | Addgene NGS Result
TGGACCAGCCAGGACAGAAATGCCTCGACTTCGCTGCTACCCAAGGTTGCCGGGTGACGCACACCGTGGA
AACGGATGAAGGCACGAACCCAGTGGACATAAGCCTGTTCGGTTCGTAAGCTGTAATGCAAGTAGCGTAT
GCGCTCACGCAACTGGTCCAGAACCTTGACCGAACGCAGCGGTGGTAACGGCGCAGTGGCGGTTTTCATG
GCTTGTTATGACTGTTTTTTTGGGGTACAGTCTATGCCTCGGGCATCCAAGCAGCAAGCGCGTTACGCCG
TGGGTCGATGTTTGATGTTATGGAGCAGCAACGATGTTACGCAGCAGGGCAGTCGCCCTAAAACAAAGTT
AAACATTATGAGGGAAGCGGTGATCGCCGAAGTATCGACTCAACTATCAGAGGTAGTTGGCGTCATCGAG
CGCCATCTCGAACCGACGTTGCTGGCCGTACATTTGTACGGCTCCGCAGTGGATGGCGGCCTGAAGCCAC
ACAGTGATATTGATTTGCTGGTTACGGTGACCGTAAGGCTTGATGAAACAACGCGGCGAGCTTTGATCAA
CGACCTTTTGGAAACTTCGGCTTCCCCTGGAGAGAGCGAGATTCTCCGCGCTGTAGAAGTCACCATTGTT
GTGCACGACGACATCATTCCGTGGCGTTATCCAGCTAAGCGCGAACTGCAATTTGGAGAATGGCAGCGCA
ATGACATTCTTGCAGGTATCTTCGAGCCAGCCACGATCGACATTGATCTGGCTATCTTGCTGACAAAAGC
AAGAGAACATAGCGTTGCCTTGGTAGGTCCAGCGGCGGAGGAACTCTTTGATCCGGTTCCTGAACAGGAT
CTATTTGAGGCGCTAAATGAAACCTTAACGCTATGGAACTCGCCGCCCGACTGGGCTGGCGATGAGCGAA
ATGTAGTGCTTACGTTGTCCCGCATTTGGTACAGCGCAGTAACCGGCAAAATCGCGCCGAAGGATGTCGC
TGCCGACTGGGCAATGGAGCGCCTGCCGGCCCAGTATCAGCCCGTCATACTTGAAGCTAGACAGGCTTAT
CTTGGACAAGAAGAAGATCGCTTGGCCTCGCGCGCAGATCAGTTGGAAGAATTTGTCCACTACGTGAAAG
GCGAGATCACCAAGGTAGTCGGCAAATAACCCTCGAGCCACCCATGACCAAAATCCCTTAACGTGAGTTA
CGCGTCGTTCCACTGAGCGTCAGACCCCGTAGAAAAGATCAAAGGATCTTCTTGAGATCCTTTTTTTCTG
CGCGTAATCTGCTGCTTGCAAACAAAAAAACCACCGCTACCAGCGGTGGTTTGTTTGCCGGATCAAGAGC
TACCAACTCTTTTTCCGAAGGTAACTGGCTTCAGCAGAGCGCAGATACCAAATACTGTTCTTCTAGTGTA
GCCGTAGTTAGGCCACCACTTCAAGAACTCTGTAGCACCGCCTACATACCTCGCTCTGCTAATCCTGTTA
CCAGTGGCTGCTGCCAGTGGCGATAAGTCGTGTCTTACCGGGTTGGACTCAAGACGATAGTTACCGGATA
AGGCGCAGCGGTCGGGCTGAACGGGGGGTTCGTGCACACAGCCCAGCTTGGAGCGAACGACCTACACCGA
ACTGAGATACCTACAGCGTGAGCTATGAGAAAGCGCCACGCTTCCCGAAGGGAGAAAGGCGGACAGGTAT
CCGGTAAGCGGCAGGGTCGGAACAGGAGAGCGCACGAGGGAGCTTCCAGGGGGAAACGCCTGGTATCTTT
ATAGTCCTGTCGGGTTTCGCCACCTCTGACTTGAGCGTCGATTTTTGTGATGCTCGTCAGGGGGGCGGAG
CCTATGGAAAAACGCCAGCAACGCGGCCTTTTTACGGTTCCTGGCCTTTTGCTGGCCTTTTGCTCACATG
TTCTTTCCTGCGTTATCCCCTGATTCTGTGGATAACCGTATTACCGCCTTTGAGTGAGCTGATACCGCTC
GCCGCAGCCGAACGACCGAGCGCAGCGAGTCAGTGAGCGAGGAAGCGGAAGAGCGCCCAATACGCAAACC
GCCTCTCCCCGCGCGTTGGCCGATTCATTAATGCAGCTGGCACGACAGGTTTCCCGACTGGAAAGCGGGC
AGTGAGCGCAACGCAATTAATACGCGTACCGCGAGCCAGGAAGAGTTTGTAGAAACGCAAAAAGGCCATC
CGTCAGGATGGCCTTCTGCTTAGTTTGATGCCTGGCAGTTTATGGCGGGCGTCCTGCCCGCCACCCTCCG
GGCCGTTGCTTCACAACGTTCAAATCCGCTCCCGGCGGATTTGTCCTACTCAGGAGAGCGTTCACCGACA
AACAACAGATAAAACGAAAGGCCCAGTCTTCCGACTGAGCCTTTCGTTTTATTTGATGCCTGGCAGTTCC
CTACTCTCGCGTTAACGCTTGCATGGATGTTTTCCCAGTCACGACGTTGTAAAACGACGGCCAGTCTTAA
GCTCGGGCCCCAAATAATGATTTTATTTTGACTGATAGTGACCTGTTCGTTGCAACAAATTGATGAGCAA
TGCTTTTTTATAATGCCAACTTTGTACAAAAAAGCAGGCTCCGAATTCGCCCTTCACCATGGCTCCGAAG
AAGAAGAGGAAGGTTGGCATCCACGGGGTGCCAGCTGCTATGGCCAAGAACACTATAACTAAGACGTTAA
AACTACGGATTGTTCGTCCTTATAACTCCGCTGAAGTCGAGAAGATCGTCGCTGATGAAAAGAACAACAG
GGAGAAGATAGCTTTGGAAAAGAATAAGGATAAGGTAAAAGAGGCGTGTTCGAAGCATCTGAAGGTGGCG
GCCTACTGCACGACCCAGGTGGAGAGGAATGCATGTCTGTTCTGCAAGGCCAGGAAGCTCGATGACAAAT
TCTACCAGAAGCTACGCGGCCAGTTCCCCGACGCTGTGTTCTGGCAGGAGATTTCTGAAATTTTCCGCCA
ACTGCAGAAGCAAGCAGCGGAGATCTACAACCAGAGCTTGATCGAGCTGTACTACGAAATATTCATTAAG
GGCAAGGGTATCGCAAACGCCTCCTCAGTTGAGCACTACCTCAGCGACGTCTGCTATACCAGGGCCGCGG
AGCTTTTCAAAAATGCAGCAATAGCATCCGGCCTCCGCTCCAAGATCAAGAGTAATTTCAGGCTCAAGGA
GCTGAAGAACATGAAATCAGGGCTGCCGACCACCAAATCTGACAACTTTCCTATACCGCTAGTGAAGCAG
AAAGGGGGGCAGTACACCGGCTTTGAAATTAGCAACCACAACTCTGATTTTATCATCAAGATTCCATTTG
GAAGATGGCAAGTTAAGAAGGAAATTGACAAGTATAGACCTTGGGAGAAGTTTGATTTCGAGCAGGTTCA
AAAGAGCCCCAAGCCAATATCACTCCTCCTCTCGACCCAACGGCGCAAGAGGAACAAGGGGTGGTCTAAG
GACGAGGGGACAGAAGCAGAAATTAAAAAAGTGATGAATGGTGATTATCAAACATCTTACATCGAGGTGA
AAAGAGGAAGCAAGATAGGCGAGAAAAGTGCGTGGATGCTGAACCTTTCGATTGATGTACCTAAAATTGA
TAAAGGAGTTGATCCTTCAATCATTGGCGGCATCGACGTGGGTGTCAAGTCGCCGCTCGTGTGCGCCATC
AACAACGCGTTCTCCAGGTATTCAATCTCCGACAATGATTTGTTCCATTTTAATAAAAAGATGTTTGCAC
GACGCCGTATCTTGCTTAAGAAAAATCGCCACAAGCGCGCCGGCCACGGAGCTAAGAATAAGCTCAAGCC
CATCACAATATTAACTGAAAAATCAGAGCGGTTCCGGAAGAAGCTCATCGAACGGTGGGCGTGCGAGATC
GCCGACTTCTTCATCAAAAACAAGGTCGGCACAGTGCAGATGGAGAATTTGGAGAGCATGAAGAGGAAAG
AAGATTCATACTTCAACATCAGGCTCAGAGGTTTTTGGCCGTACGCCGAGATGCAGAATAAAATTGAATT
TAAGCTGAAACAATATGGTATTGAGATAAGAAAGGTTGCTCCAAATAATACAAGTAAAACCTGCTCTAAG
TGTGGACATTTGAACAATTATTTCAATTTTGAGTATAGGAAGAAGAACAAGTTCCCACACTTCAAGTGTG
AGAAATGCAACTTTAAGGAAAATGCTGACTACAATGCCGCCCTGAATATTTCTAACCCAAAACTAAAAAG
TACTAAGGAGGAGCCGAAGCGGCCAGCGGCGACGAAGAAGGCGGGGCAGGCGAAGAAGAAGAAGTGAGAC
GACTAGTGGCGGCCGCCGACGTCCGATCGTTCAAACATTTGGCAATAAAGTTTCTTAAGATTGAATCCTG
TTGCCGGTCTTGCGATGATTATCATATAATTTCTGTTGAATTACGTTAAGCATGTAATAATTAACATGTA
ATGCATGACGTTATTTATGAGATGGGTTTTTATGATTAGAGTCCCGCAATTATACATTTAATACGCGATA
GAAAACAAAATATAGCGCGCAAACTAGGATAAATTATCGCGCGCGGTGTCATCTATGTTACTAGATCGGG
AATTGATCCCCCCTCGACAGCTTCCGGAAAGGGCGAATTCGCAACTTTGTATACAAAAGTTGAACGAGAA
ACGTAAAATGATATAAATATCAATATATTAAATTAGATTTTGCATAAAAAACAGACTACATAATACTGTA
AAACACAACATATCCAGTCACTATGCCATCCAGCTGATATCCCCTATAGTGAGTCGTATTACATGGTCAT
AGCTGTTTCCTGGCAGCTCTGGCCCGTGTCTCAAAATCTCTGATGTTACATTGCACAAGATAAAAATATA
TCATCATGCCTCCTC
